>Addgene plasmid #204566 | pGEX6p-1-CDK5RAP3 | addgene full sequence | sequence record 403732 | Addgene NGS Result
TTGATGGCGTTGGAATTAGCTTATCGACTGCACGGTGCACCAATGCTTCTGGCGTCAGGCAGCCATCGGA
AGCTGTGGTATGGCTGTGCAGGTCGTAAATCACTGCATAATTCGTGTCGCTCAAGGCGCACTCCCGTTCT
GGATAATGTTTTTTGCGCCGACATCATAACGGTTCTGGCAAATATTCTGAAATGAGCTGTTGACAATTAA
TCATCGGCTCGTATAATGTGTGGAATTGTGAGCGGATAACAATTTCACACAGGAAACAGTATTCATGTCC
CCTATACTAGGTTATTGGAAAATTAAGGGCCTTGTGCAACCCACTCGACTTCTTTTGGAATATCTTGAAG
AAAAATATGAAGAGCATTTGTATGAGCGCGATGAAGGTGATAAATGGCGAAACAAAAAGTTTGAATTGGG
TTTGGAGTTTCCCAATCTTCCTTATTATATTGATGGTGATGTTAAATTAACACAGTCTATGGCCATCATA
CGTTATATAGCTGACAAGCACAACATGTTGGGTGGTTGTCCAAAAGAGCGTGCAGAGATTTCAATGCTTG
AAGGAGCGGTTTTGGATATTAGATACGGTGTTTCGAGAATTGCATATAGTAAAGACTTTGAAACTCTCAA
AGTTGATTTTCTTAGCAAGCTACCTGAAATGCTGAAAATGTTCGAAGATCGTTTATGTCATAAAACATAT
TTAAATGGTGATCATGTAACCCATCCTGACTTCATGTTGTATGACGCTCTTGATGTTGTTTTATACATGG
ACCCAATGTGCCTGGATGCGTTCCCAAAATTAGTTTGTTTTAAAAAACGTATTGAAGCTATCCCACAAAT
TGATAAGTACTTGAAATCCAGCAAGTATATAGCATGGCCTTTGCAGGGCTGGCAAGCCACGTTTGGTGGT
GGCGACCATCCTCCAAAATCGGATCTGGAAGTTCTGTTCCAGGGGCCCCTGGGATCCCCGAATTCCCGGG
TCGACATGGAGGACCATCAGCACGTGCCCATCGACATCCAGACCAGCAAGCTGCTCGATTGGCTGGTGGA
CAGAAGGCACTGCAGCCTGAAATGGCAGAGTCTGGTGCTGACGATCCGCGAGAAGATCAATGCTGCCATC
CAGGACATGCCAGAGAGCGAAGAGATCGCCCAGCTGCTGTCTGGGTCCTACATTCACTACTTTCACTGCC
TAAGAATCCTGGACCTTCTCAAAGGCACAGAGGCCTCCACGAAGAATATTTTTGGCCGATACTCTTCACA
GCGGATGAAGGATTGGCAGGAGATTATAGCTCTGTATGAGAAGGACAACACCTACTTAGTGGAACTCTCT
AGCCTCCTGGTTCGGAATGTCAACTATGAGATCCCCTCACTGAAGAAGCAGATTGCCAAGTGCCAGCAGC
TGCAGCAAGAATACAGCCGCAAGGAGGAGGAGTGCCAGGCAGGGGCTGCCGAGATGCGGGAGCAGTTCTA
CCACTCCTGCAAGCAGTATGGCATCACGGGCGAAAATGTCCGAGGAGAACTGCTGGCCCTGGTGAAGGAC
CTGCCGAGTCAGCTGGCTGAGATTGGGGCAGCGGCTCAGCAGTCCCTGGGGGAAGCCATTGACGTGTACC
AGGCGTCTGTGGGGTTTGTGTGTGAGAGCCCCACAGAGCAGGTGTTGCCAATGCTGCGGTTCGTGCAGAA
GCGGGGAAACTCAACGGTGTACGAGTGGAGGACAGGGACAGAGCCCTCTGTGGTGGAACGACCCCACCTC
GAGGAGCTTCCTGAGCAGGTGGCAGAAGATGCGATTGACTGGGGCGACTTTGGGGTAGAGGCAGTGTCTG
AGGGGACTGACTCTGGCATCTCTGCCGAGGCTGCTGGAATCGACTGGGGCATCTTCCCGGAATCAGATTC
AAAGGATCCTGGAGGTGATGGGATAGACTGGGGAGACGATGCTGTTGCTTTGCAGATCACAGTGCTGGAA
GCAGGAACCCAGGCTCCAGAAGGTGTTGCCAGGGGCCCAGATGCCCTGACACTGCTTGAATACACTGAGA
CCCGGAATCAGTTCCTTGATGAGCTCATGGAGCTTGAGATCTTCTTAGCCCAGAGAGCAGTGGAGTTGAG
TGAGGAGGCAGATGTCCTGTCTGTGAGCCAGTTCCAGCTGGCTCCAGCCATCCTGCAGGGCCAGACCAAA
GAGAAGATGGTTACCATGGTGTCAGTGCTGGAGGATCTGATTGGCAAGCTTACCAGTCTTCAGCTGCAAC
ACCTGTTTATGATCCTGGCCTCACCAAGGTATGTGGACCGAGTGACTGAATTCCTCCAGCAAAAGCTGAA
GCAGTCCCAGCTGCTGGCTTTGAAGAAAGAGCTGATGGTGCAGAAGCAGCAGGAGGCACTTGAGGAGCAG
GCGGCTCTGGAGCCTAAGCTGGACCTGCTACTGGAGAAGACCAAGGAGCTGCAGAAGCTGATTGAAGCTG
ACATCTCCAAGAGGTACAGCGGGCGCCCTGTGAACCTGATGGGAACCTCTCTGTGAGCGGCCGCATCGTG
ACTGACTGACGATCTGCCTCGCGCGTTTCGGTGATGACGGTGAAAACCTCTGACACATGCAGCTCCCGGA
GACGGTCACAGCTTGTCTGTAAGCGGATGCCGGGAGCAGACAAGCCCGTCAGGGCGCGTCAGCGGGTGTT
GGCGGGTGTCGGGGCGCAGCCATGACCCAGTCACGTAGCGATAGCGGAGTGTATAATTCTTGAAGACGAA
AGGGCCTCGTGATACGCCTATTTTTATAGGTTAATGTCATGATAATAATGGTTTCTTAGACGTCAGGTGG
CACTTTTCGGGGAAATGTGCGCGGAACCCCTATTTGTTTATTTTTCTAAATACATTCAAATATGTATCCG
CTCATGAGACAATAACCCTGATAAATGCTTCAATAATATTGAAAAAGGAAGAGTATGAGTATTCAACATT
TCCGTGTCGCCCTTATTCCCTTTTTTGCGGCATTTTGCCTTCCTGTTTTTGCTCACCCAGAAACGCTGGT
GAAAGTAAAAGATGCTGAAGATCAGTTGGGTGCACGAGTGGGTTACATCGAACTGGATCTCAACAGCGGT
AAGATCCTTGAGAGTTTTCGCCCCGAAGAACGTTTTCCAATGATGAGCACTTTTAAAGTTCTGCTATGTG
GCGCGGTATTATCCCGTGTTGACGCCGGGCAAGAGCAACTCGGTCGCCGCATACACTATTCTCAGAATGA
CTTGGTTGAGTACTCACCAGTCACAGAAAAGCATCTTACGGATGGCATGACAGTAAGAGAATTATGCAGT
GCTGCCATAACCATGAGTGATAACACTGCGGCCAACTTACTTCTGACAACGATCGGAGGACCGAAGGAGC
TAACCGCTTTTTTGCACAACATGGGGGATCATGTAACTCGCCTTGATCGTTGGGAACCGGAGCTGAATGA
AGCCATACCAAACGACGAGCGTGACACCACGATGCCTGCAGCAATGGCAACAACGTTGCGCAAACTATTA
ACTGGCGAACTACTTACTCTAGCTTCCCGGCAACAATTAATAGACTGGATGGAGGCGGATAAAGTTGCAG
GACCACTTCTGCGCTCGGCCCTTCCGGCTGGCTGGTTTATTGCTGATAAATCTGGAGCCGGTGAGCGTGG
GTCTCGCGGTATCATTGCAGCACTGGGGCCAGATGGTAAGCCCTCCCGTATCGTAGTTATCTACACGACG
GGGAGTCAGGCAACTATGGATGAACGAAATAGACAGATCGCTGAGATAGGTGCCTCACTGATTAAGCATT
GGTAACTGTCAGACCAAGTTTACTCATATATACTTTAGATTGATTTAAAACTTCATTTTTAATTTAAAAG
GATCTAGGTGAAGATCCTTTTTGATAATCTCATGACCAAAATCCCTTAACGTGAGTTTTCGTTCCACTGA
GCGTCAGACCCCGTAGAAAAGATCAAAGGATCTTCTTGAGATCCTTTTTTTCTGCGCGTAATCTGCTGCT
TGCAAACAAAAAAACCACCGCTACCAGCGGTGGTTTGTTTGCCGGATCAAGAGCTACCAACTCTTTTTCC
GAAGGTAACTGGCTTCAGCAGAGCGCAGATACCAAATACTGTCCTTCTAGTGTAGCCGTAGTTAGGCCAC
CACTTCAAGAACTCTGTAGCACCGCCTACATACCTCGCTCTGCTAATCCTGTTACCAGTGGCTGCTGCCA
GTGGCGATAAGTCGTGTCTTACCGGGTTGGACTCAAGACGATAGTTACCGGATAAGGCGCAGCGGTCGGG
CTGAACGGGGGGTTCGTGCACACAGCCCAGCTTGGAGCGAACGACCTACACCGAACTGAGATACCTACAG
CGTGAGCTATGAGAAAGCGCCACGCTTCCCGAAGGGAGAAAGGCGGACAGGTATCCGGTAAGCGGCAGGG
TCGGAACAGGAGAGCGCACGAGGGAGCTTCCAGGGGGAAACGCCTGGTATCTTTATAGTCCTGTCGGGTT
TCGCCACCTCTGACTTGAGCGTCGATTTTTGTGATGCTCGTCAGGGGGGCGGAGCCTATGGAAAAACGCC
AGCAACGCGGCCTTTTTACGGTTCCTGGCCTTTTGCTGGCCTTTTGCTCACATGTTCTTTCCTGCGTTAT
CCCCTGATTCTGTGGATAACCGTATTACCGCCTTTGAGTGAGCTGATACCGCTCGCCGCAGCCGAACGAC
CGAGCGCAGCGAGTCAGTGAGCGAGGAAGCGGAAGAGCGCCTGATGCGGTATTTTCTCCTTACGCATCTG
TGCGGTATTTCACACCGCATAAATTCCGACACCATCGAATGGCGCAAAACCTTTCGCGGTATGGCATGAT
AGCGCCCGGAAGAGAGTCAATTCAGGGTGGTGAATGTGAAACCAGTAACGTTATACGATGTCGCAGAGTA
TGCCGGTGTCTCTTATCAGACCGTTTCCCGCGTGGTGAACCAGGCCAGCCACGTTTCTGCGAAAACGCGG
GAAAAAGTGGAAGCGGCGATGGCGGAGCTGAATTACATTCCCAACCGCGTGGCACAACAACTGGCGGGCA
AACAGTCGTTGCTGATTGGCGTTGCCACCTCCAGTCTGGCCCTGCACGCGCCGTCGCAAATTGTCGCGGC
GATTAAATCTCGCGCCGATCAACTGGGTGCCAGCGTGGTGGTGTCGATGGTAGAACGAAGCGGCGTCGAA
GCCTGTAAAGCGGCGGTGCACAATCTTCTCGCGCAACGCGTCAGTGGGCTGATCATTAACTATCCGCTGG
ATGACCAGGATGCCATTGCTGTGGAAGCTGCCTGCACTAATGTTCCGGCGTTATTTCTTGATGTCTCTGA
CCAGACACCCATCAACAGTATTATTTTCTCCCATGAAGACGGTACGCGACTGGGCGTGGAGCATCTGGTC
GCATTGGGTCACCAGCAAATCGCGCTGTTAGCGGGCCCATTAAGTTCTGTCTCGGCGCGTCTGCGTCTGG
CTGGCTGGCATAAATATCTCACTCGCAATCAAATTCAGCCGATAGCGGAACGGGAAGGCGACTGGAGTGC
CATGTCCGGTTTTCAACAAACCATGCAAATGCTGAATGAGGGCATCGTTCCCACTGCGATGCTGGTTGCC
AACGATCAGATGGCGCTGGGCGCAATGCGCGCCATTACCGAGTCCGGGCTGCGCGTTGGTGCGGATATCT
CGGTAGTGGGATACGACGATACCGAAGACAGCTCATGTTATATCCCGCCGTTAACCACCATCAAACAGGA
TTTTCGCCTGCTGGGGCAAACCAGCGTGGACCGCTTGCTGCAACTCTCTCAGGGCCAGGCGGTGAAGGGC
AATCAGCTGTTGCCCGTCTCACTGGTGAAAAGAAAAACCACGCTAGCGCCCAATACGCAAACCGCCTCTC
CCCGCGCGTTGGCCGATTCATTAATGCAGCTGGCACGACAGGTTTCCCGACTGGAAAGCGGGCAGTGAGC
GCAACGCAATTAATGTAAGTTAGCTCACTCATTAGGCACCCCAGGCTTTACACTTTATGCTTCCGGCTCG
TATGTTGTGTGGAATTGTGAGCGGATAACAATTTCACACAGGAAACAGCTATGACCATGATTACGGATTC
ACTGGCCGTCGTTTTACAACGTCGTGACTGGGAAAACCCTGGCGTTACCCAACTTAATCGCCTTGCAGCA
CATCCCCCTTTCGCCAGCTGGCGTAATAGCGAAGAGGCCCGCACCGATCGCCCTTCCCAACAGTTGCGCA
GCCTGAATGGCGAATGGCGCTTTGCCTGGTTTCCGGCACCAGAAGCGGTGCCGGAAAGCTGGCTGGAGTG
CGATCTTCCTGAGGCCGATACTGTCGTCGTCCCCTCAAACTGGCAGATGCACGGTTACGATGCGCCCATC
TACACCAACGTGACCTATCCCATTACGGTCAATCCGCCGTTTGTTCCCACGGAGAATCCGACGGGTTGTT
ACTCGCTCACATTTAATGTTGATGAAAGCTGGCTACAGGAAGGCCAGACGCGAATTATTT
Features (pLannotate 1.2.2; 17 found; start..end, strand, type, name):
      8..124     -  CDS            yciV (fragment): RNAAM_ECOLI - Also known as trpH From Escherichia coli (strain K12).
    200..228     +  promoter       tac promoter: strong E. coli promoter; hybrid between the trp and lac UV5 promoters
    236..252     +  protein_bind   lac operator: The lac repressor binds to the lac operator to inhibit transcription in E. coli. This inhibition can be relieved by adding lactose or isopropyl-β-D-thiogalactopyranoside (IPTG). lac repressor encoded by lacI
    275..928     +  CDS            GST26_SCHJA: Experimental evidence at protein level: Swiss-Prot protein existence level 1. GST isoenzymes appear to play a central role in the parasite detoxification system. Other functions are also suspected including a role in increasing the solubility of haematin in the parasite gut. From Schistosoma japonicum (Blood fluke).
    986..2503    +  CDS            CDK5RAP3: CK5P3_HUMAN - Also known as IC53 From Homo sapiens (Human).
   2534..2573    +  CDS            rop (fragment): Rop protein, which maintains plasmids at low copy number; rop
   2675..2715    +  misc_feature   bom (fragment): basis of mobility region from pBR322
   2820..2924    +  promoter       AmpR promoter: bla
   2925..3785    +  CDS            AmpR: β-lactamase; bla; confers resistance to ampicillin, carbenicillin, and related antibiotics
   3956..4544    +  rep_origin     ori: high-copy-number ColE1/pMB1/pBR322/pUC origin of replication
   4730..4781    -  misc_feature   bom (fragment): basis of mobility region from pBR322
   4788..4865    +  promoter       lacI promoter: lacI
   4866..5948    +  CDS            lacI: lac repressor; lacI; The lac repressor binds to the lac operator to inhibit transcription in E. coli. This inhibition can be relieved by adding lactose or isopropyl-β-D-thiogalactopyranoside (IPTG).
   5961..5982    +  protein_bind   CAP binding site: CAP binding activates transcription in the presence of cAMP. E. coli catabolite activator protein
   5997..6027    +  promoter       lac promoter: promoter for the E. coli lac operon
   6035..6051    +  protein_bind   lac operator: The lac repressor binds to the lac operator to inhibit transcription in E. coli. This inhibition can be relieved by adding lactose or isopropyl-β-D-thiogalactopyranoside (IPTG). lac repressor encoded by lacI
   6071..6244    +  CDS            lacZα: LacZα fragment of β-galactosidase; lacZ fragment
