[The description below was written by a language model from this plasmid's Addgene catalogue record and pLannotate feature annotations shown in this document.]
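Description:
pGEX6p-1-CDK5RAP3 is a bacterial expression plasmid of about 6.5 kb, built on the pGEX6p-1 backbone, that produces human CDK5RAP3 as an N-terminal glutathione S-transferase (GST) fusion in E. coli. It replicates from a high-copy ColE1/pMB1-type origin and is selected with ampicillin through a β-lactamase (AmpR) cassette driven by its own promoter. The remaining annotations are short backbone remnants: fragments of rop and the pBR322 bom region, a piece of yciV, and a lac promoter/operator with a lacZα fragment downstream of lacI. None of these contributes to the expression payload.

The expression unit consists of the strong hybrid tac promoter followed by a lac operator, then the Schistosoma japonicum GST coding sequence, and after a short linker the CDK5RAP3 open reading frame, which the record lists as unmutated. The plasmid carries its own lacI gene with its promoter, so the lac repressor keeps the tac promoter off until transcription is induced with IPTG. The GST moiety allows affinity purification of the fusion on glutathione resin. pGEX-6P vectors normally encode a PreScission protease site in the linker between GST and the insert for tag removal, but the feature table does not annotate this element. The restriction sites used for cloning are also not recorded.

The catalogue's Entrez Gene field lists AMY2A, which conflicts with the insert name. The sequence annotation identifies the insert as human CDK5RAP3, so the AMY2A entry appears to be an error. The plasmid was deposited with a study of the UFM1 conjugation system and ER-phagy, which suggests it serves as a source of recombinant GST-CDK5RAP3, although the record does not specify particular assays.
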