Addgene plasmid #204566: pGEX6p-1-CDK5RAP3
Purpose: Expresses GST-CDK5RAP3 in E.coli
Depositing lab: Masaaki Komatsu. Depositing organization: Juntendo University. Publication: The UFM1 system regulates ER-phagy through the ufmylation of CYB5R3. Ishimura R, El-Gowily AH, Noshiro D, Komatsu-Hirota S, Ono Y, Shindo M, Hatta T, Abe M, Uemura T, Lee-Okada HC, Mohamed TM, Yokomizo T, Ueno T, Sakimura K, Natsume T, Sorimachi H, Inada T, Waguri S, Noda NN, Komatsu M. Nat Commun. 2022 Dec 21;13(1):7857. doi: 10.1038/s41467-022-35501-0. PubMed 36543799.
Backbone
  Vector backbone: pGEX6p-1
  Vector type: Bacterial Expression
Growth in bacteria
  Bacterial resistance: Ampicillin, 100 μg/mL
  Growth temperature: 37°C
  Growth strain: DH5alpha
  Copy number: High Copy
Gene/Insert
  Gene/Insert name: CDK5RAP3
  Species: H. sapiens (human)
  Mutation: none
  Entrez Gene: AMY2A (a.k.a. AMY2, PA)
  Cloning method: Restriction Enzyme; 5′ cloning site Unknown (unknown if destroyed); 3′ cloning site Unknown (unknown if destroyed)
Terms and licenses: Academic/Nonprofit Terms; Industry Terms: Not Available to Industry
How to cite: pGEX6p-1-CDK5RAP3 was a gift from Masaaki Komatsu (Addgene plasmid # 204566 ; http://n2t.net/addgene:204566 ; RRID:Addgene_204566)
